>Addgene plasmid #241914 | pDestTol2CR-QUAS:NTR-mKate2 | addgene full sequence | sequence record 487159 | Addgene NGS Result
TTATACATAGTTGATAATTCACTGGCCGTCGTTTTACGGTACCATCGATGATGATCCAGACATGATAAGA
TACATTGATGAGTTTGGACAAACCACAACTAGAATGCAGTGAAAAAAATGCTTTATTTGTGAAATTTGTG
ATGCTATTGCTTTATTTGTAACCATTATAAGCTGCAATAAACAAGTTAACAACAACAATTGCATTCATTT
TATGTTTCAGGTTCAGGGGGAGGTGTGGGAGGTTTTTTAAAGCAAGTAAAACCTCTACAAATGTGGTATG
GCTGATTATGATCCTCTAGATCAGATCTCCATAGAGCCCACCGCATCCCCAGCATGCCTGCTATTGTCTT
CCCAATCCTCCCCCTTGCTGTCCTGCCCCACCCCACCCCCCAGAATAGAATGACACCTACTCAGACAATG
CGATGCAATTTCCTCATTTTATTAGGAAAGGACAGTGGGAGTGGCACCTTCCAGGGTCAAGGAAGGCACG
GGGGAGGGGCAAACAACAGATGGCTGGCAACTAGAAGGCACAGTCGAGGCTGATCAGCGGGTTTAAACGG
GCCCTCTAGACTCGAGCGGCCGCCACTGTGCTGGATATCTGCAGAATTCACCTGCTCCTCCTGCTCCCGC
TGCTGCGCCTCCGGACAGTTTGTGCCCCAGTTTGCTAGGGAGGTCGCAGTATCTGGCCACAGCCACCTCG
TGCTGCTCGACGTAGGTCTCTTTGTCGGCCTCCTTGATTCTTTCCAGTCTTCTGTCCACATAGTAGACGC
CGGGCATCTTGAGGTTCTTAGCGGGTTTCTTGGATCTGTATGTGGTCTTCAAGTTGCAGATCAGGTGGCC
CCCGCCCACGAGCTTCAGGGCCATGTCGGCTCTGCCTTCCAGGCCGCCGTCAGCGGGGTACAGGGTCTCG
GTGGAGGCCTCCCAGCCGAGTGTTTTCTTCTGCATCACAGGGCCGTTGGATGGGAAGTTCACCCCTCTGA
TCTTGACGTTGTAGATGAGGCAGCCGTCCTGGAGGCTGGTGTCCTGGGTAGCGGTCAGCACGCCCCCGTC
TTCGTATGTGGTGACTCTCTCCCATGTGAAGCCCTCAGGGAAGGACTGCTTAAAGAAGTCGGGGATGCCC
TGGGTGTGGTTGATGAAGGTTTTGCTGCCGTACATGAAGCTGGTAGCCAGGATGTCGAAGGCGAAGGGGA
GAGGGCCGCCCTCGACGGCCTTGATTCTCATGGTCTGGGTGCCCTCGTAGGGCTTGCCTTCGCCCTCGGA
TGTGCACTTGAAGTGGTGGTTGTTCACGGTGCCCTCCATGTACAGCTTCATGTGCATGTTCTCCTTAATC
AGCTCTTCGCCCTTAGACACCATGGTGGCGGTCACTGTCTGCTTTGCTGTTGGTCTGGGCTCCTGGGTCA
CTGGCTTACTAATGGAGTCTTTATGTATGAGGACTCTTATCAATTGTTCTTCTATAAAGGTCTGCAGTGT
TTCTGTTCGTCCCCTACATGGACACCCAGAGCCTCCTAAATACAGGAGCCCTGATAACTGCACAAGTGCT
CAGATTCCAGCAGGGTGGAAAATGAGATAAAGTGTGCAGATGGGGAGGGGGACGTGAATGAGAGATTTGA
GGGATGAAAAGGATGGATGAACGCATTGAAAATAGCCCCTTTCACAAAATAATACCAGTAAATTGTCATA
TAATTAATGACCAGACCTTTACCTGTAAATGATGTGATGTTCATATACAGAAGAATGCCAACAATTTACA
GATGATTTTACAAATTCTTAATTTTCCTTTTCTAAATGGATTTGTTCACACATTATCTCTTCAAAGCAAT
TGAATTTTCTGGAAAAGATTGGCTGTGTGTGTAAAAGGTGCTACTGAGGAATTTAATGTGACATGGAATG
AAGCAAACAGCAGCCTAAGACAGGATGGCAGGAAAAATGTCACATGTTTAAAATAAGAGTGAAACCAACG
ACCTGGACTTATAGAGACTGTGTGTCCTTAGGCAAAGCTCTTGTACAAACAGTGCTTGTGACTGTGAAAT
TCGGGGTTTGCCTGGATTGTGTTAAATGTGTGCTTGGATGTATCATAAAAAAGAATCGGTTCTCTGTATT
TGACATTTTCTGTAATTTATCTAAAGTTACAACTGGCTATGCCTGATTTTTATCACTATTGAATCAATCA
TTTTAAAGAATGTTAAGTCTGCTGATTTGGAGAGCTCATTTACATTTATTTTGAATGTCTCTTATTTAAC
ACAACTGATTTAAGCTTTAGATCTGCGAAGATACGGCCACGGGTGCTCTTGATCCTGTGGCTGATTTTGG
ACTGTGCTGCTCGCAGCTGCTGATGAATCACATACTTCCTCCATTTTCTTCCACTGATTGACTGTTATAA
TTTCCCTAATTTCCAGGTCAAGGTGCTGTGCATTGTGGTAATAGATGTGACATGACGTCACTTCCAAAGG
ACCAATGAACATGTCTGACCAATTTCATATAATGTGAAAACGATTTTCATAGGCAGAATAAATAACATTT
AAATTAAACTGGGCATCAGCGCAATTCAATTGGTTTGGTAATAGCAAGGGAAAATAGAATGAAGTGATCT
CCAAAAAATAAGTACTTTTTGACTGTAAATAAAATTGTAAGGAGTAAAAAGTACTTTTTTTTCTAAAAAA
ATGTAATTAAGTAAAAGTAAAAGTATTGATTTTTAATTGTACTCAAGTAAAGTAAAAATCCCCAAAAATA
ATACTTAAGTACAGTAATCAAGTAAAATTACTCAAGTACTTTACACCTCTGGTTCTTGACCCCCTACCTT
CAGCAAGCCCAGCAGATCCACTAGTTCTAGAGCGGCCGCCACCGCGGTGGAGCTCCAGCTTTTGTTCCCT
TTAGTGAGGGTTAATTGCGCGCTTGGCGTAATCATGGTCATAGCTGTTTCCTGTGTGAAATTGTTATCCG
CTCACAATTCCACACAACATACGAGCCGGAAGCATAAAGTGTAAAGCCTGGGGTGCCTAATGAGTGAGCT
AACTCACATTAATTGCGTTGCGCTCACTGCCCGCTTTCCAGTCGGGAAACCTGTCGTGCCAGCTGCATTA
ATGAATCGGCCAACGCGCGGGGAGAGGCGGTTTGCGTATTGGGCGCTCTTCCGCTTCCTCGCTCACTGAC
TCGCTGCGCTCGGTCGTTCGGCTGCGGCGAGCGGTATCAGCTCACTCAAAGGCGGTAATACGGTTATCCA
CAGAATCAGGGGATAACGCAGGAAAGAACATGTGAGCAAAAGGCCAGCAAAAGGCCAGGAACCGTAAAAA
GGCCGCGTTGCTGGCGTTTTTCCATAGGCTCCGCCCCCCTGACGAGCATCACAAAAATCGACGCTCAAGT
CAGAGGTGGCGAAACCCGACAGGACTATAAAGATACCAGGCGTTTCCCCCTGGAAGCTCCCTCGTGCGCT
CTCCTGTTCCGACCCTGCCGCTTACCGGATACCTGTCCGCCTTTCTCCCTTCGGGAAGCGTGGCGCTTTC
TCATAGCTCACGCTGTAGGTATCTCAGTTCGGTGTAGGTCGTTCGCTCCAAGCTGGGCTGTGTGCACGAA
CCCCCCGTTCAGCCCGACCGCTGCGCCTTATCCGGTAACTATCGTCTTGAGTCCAACCCGGTAAGACACG
ACTTATCGCCACTGGCAGCAGCCACTGGTAACAGGATTAGCAGAGCGAGGTATGTAGGCGGTGCTACAGA
GTTCTTGAAGTGGTGGCCTAACTACGGCTACACTAGAAGAACAGTATTTGGTATCTGCGCTCTGCTGAAG
CCAGTTACCTTCGGAAAAAGAGTTGGTAGCTCTTGATCCGGCAAACAAACCACCGCTGGTAGCGGTGGTT
TTTTTGTTTGCAAGCAGCAGATTACGCGCAGAAAAAAAGGATCTCAAGAAGATCCTTTGATCTTTTCTAC
GGGGTCTGACGCTCAGTGGAACGAAAACTCACGTTAAGGCATTTTGGTCATGAGATTATCAAAAAGGATC
TTCACCTAGATCCTTTTAAATTAAAAATGAAGTTTTAAATCAATCTAAAGTATATATGAGTAAACTTGGT
CTGACAGTTACCAATGCTTAATCAGTGAGGCACCTATCTCAGCGATCTGTCTATTTCGTTCATCCATAGT
TGCCTGACTCCCCGTCGTGTAGATAACTACGATACGGGAGGGCTTACCATCTGGCCCCAGTGCTGCAATG
ATACCGCGAGACCCACGCTCACCGGCTCCAGATTTATCAGCAATAAACCAGCCAGCCGGAAGGGCCGAGC
GCAGAAGTGGTCCTGCAACTTTATCCGCCTCCATCCAGTCTATTAATTGTTGCCGGGAAGCTAGAGTAAG
TAGTTCGCCAGTTAATAGTTTGCGCAACGTTGTTGCCATTGCTACAGGCATCGTGGTGTCACGCTCGTCG
TTTGGTATGGCTTCATTCAGCTCCGGTTCCCAACGATCAAGGCGAGTTACATGATCCCCCATGTTGTGCA
AAAAAGCGGTTAGCTCCTTCGGTCCTCCGATCGTTGTCAGAAGTAAGTTGGCCGCAGTGTTATCACTCAT
GGTTATGGCAGCACTGCATAATTCTCTTACTGTCATGCCATCCGTAAGATGCTTTTCTGTGACTGGTGAG
TACTCAACCAAGTCATTCTGAGAATAGTGTATGCGGCGACCGAGTTGCTCTTGCCCGGCGTCAATACGGG
ATAATACCGCGCCACATAGCAGAACTTTAAAAGTGCTCATCATTGGAAAACGTTCTTCGGGGCGAAAACT
CTCAAGGATCTTACCGCTGTTGAGATCCAGTTCGATGTAACCCACTCGTGCACCCAACTGATCTTCAGCA
TCTTTTACTTTCACCAGCGTTTCTGGGTGAGCAAAAACAGGAAGGCAAAATGCCGCAAAAAAGGGAATAA
GGGCGACACGGAAATGTTGAATACTCATACTCTTCCTTTTTCAATATTATTGAAGCATTTATCAGGGTTA
TTGTCTCATGAGCGGATACATATTTGAATGTATTTAGAAAAATAAACAAATAGGGGTTCCGCGCACATTT
CCCCGAAAAGTGCCACCTAAATTGTAAGCGTTAATATTTTGTTAAAATTCGCGTTAAATTTTTGTTAAAT
CAGCTCATTTTTTAACCAATAGGCCGAAATCGGCAAAATCCCTTATAAATCAAAAGAATAGACCGAGATA
GGGT
[37 nt withheld, positions 5185-5221]
AAAGAACGTGGACTCCAACGTCAAAGG
[32 nt withheld, positions 5249-5280]
GCTGGCTAAGAACTCATCAGCCTCCCCGGTCCATCTACCCACGTACCAATGCACCAATTGGCCACAATGA
CGGCTACTACATGGTGCCATTCCTTCCTCTTTATAGGAATGGAGACTACCTCCTGTCCAACAATGCTCTT
GGATACGAGTACGCCTACCTGTTGGACCCAGGTCATTGCACAACACCAGAAATGCCCTCTGATCTGCAAA
AGACGTGAATATCTGTTCAGACACCCATATCCACTCTGTTCCACACAGGTCAGAGGTTTGTCCAGGAGTT
CTTGACAGAGGTGTAAAAAGTACTCAAAAATTTTACTCAAGTGAAAGTACAAGTACTTAGGGAAAATTTT
ACTCAATTAAAAGTAAAAGTATCTGGCTAGAATCTTACTTGAGTAAAAGTAAAAAAGTACTCCATTAAAA
TTGTACTTGAGTATTAAGGAAGTAAAAGTAAAAGCAAGAAAGAAAACTAGAGATTCTTGTTTAAGCTTTT
AATCTCAAAAAACATTAAATGAAATGCATACAAGGTTTTATCCTGCTTTAGAACTGTTTGTATTTAATTA
TCAAACTATAAGACAGACAATCTAATGCCAGTACACGCTACTCAAAGTTGTAAAACCTCAGATTTAACTT
CAGTAGAAGCTGATTCTCAAAATTGTTAGTGTCAAGCCTAGCTCTTTTGGGGCTGAAAAGCAATCCTGCA
GTGCTGAAAAGCCTCTCACAGGCAGCCGATGCGGGAAGAGGTGTATTAGTCTTGATAGAGAGGCTGCAAA
TAGCAGGAAACGTGAGCAGAGACTCCCTGGTGTCTGAAACACAGGCCAGATGGGCCCTCGAGCAGGAAAC
AGCTATGACCATGATTACGCCAAGCTATCAACTTTGTATAGAAAAGTTGGGGTAATCGCTTATCCTCGGA
TAAACAATTATCCTCACGGGTAATCGCTTATCCGCTCGGGTAATCGCTTATCCTCGGGTAATCGCTTATC
CTTGCAAGGGTCGACTCTAGAGGGTATATAATGGATCCCATCGCGTCTCAGCCTCACTTTGAGCTCCTCC
ACACGAATTCCCTCGACCTCGAAGACGCGTCAAGTTTGTACAAAAAAGCAGGCTGGACGGATCTATCGAT
GCCACCATGGATATCATTTCTGTCGCCTTAAAGCGTCATTCCACTAAGGCATTTGATGCCAGCAAAAAAC
TTACCCCGGAACAGGCCGAGCAGATCAAAACGCTACTGCAATACAGCCCATCCAGCACCAACTCCCAGCC
GTGGCATTTTATTGTTGCCAGCACGGAAGAAGGTAAAGCGCGTGTTGCCAAATCCGCTGCCGGTAATTAC
GTGTTCAACGAGCGTAAAATGCTTGATGCCTCGCACGTCGTGGTGTTCTGTGCAAAAACCGCGATGGACG
ATGTCTGGCTGAAGCTGGTTGTTGACCAGGAAGATGCCGATGGCCGCTTTGCCACGCCGGAAGCGAAAGC
CGCGAACGATAAAGGTCGCAAGTTCTTCGCTGATATGCACCGTAAAGATCTGCATGATGATGCAGAGTGG
ATGGCAAAACAGGTTTATCTCAACGTCGGTAACTTCCTGCTCGGCGTGGCGGCTCTGGGTCTGGACGCGG
TACCCATCGAAGGTTTTGACGCCGCCATCCTCGATGCAGAATTTGGTCTGAAAGAGAAAGGCTACACCAG
TCTGGTGGTTGTTCCGGTAGGTCATCACAGCGTTGAAGATTTTAACGCTACGCTGCCGAAATCTCGTCTG
CCGCAAAACATCACCTTAACCGAAGTGGGAATTCGTCCTGGATCTATGGTGTCTAAGGGCGAAGAGCTGA
TTAAGGAGAACATGCACATGAAGCTGTACATGGAGGGCACCGTGAACAACCACCACTTCAAGTGCACATC
CGAGGGCGAAGGCAAGCCCTACGAGGGCACCCAGACCATGAGAATCAAGGCCGTCGAGGGCGGCCCTCTC
CCCTTCGCCTTCGACATCCTGGCTACCAGCTTCATGTACGGCAGCAAAACCTTCATCAACCACACCCAGG
GCATCCCCGACTTCTTTAAGCAGTCCTTCCCTGAGGGCTTCACATGGGAGAGAGTCACCACATACGAAGA
CGGGGGCGTGCTGACCGCTACCCAGGACACCAGCCTCCAGGACGGCTGCCTCATCTACAACGTCAAGATC
AGAGGGGTGAACTTCCCATCCAACGGCCCTGTGATGCAGAAGAAAACACTCGGCTGGGAGGCCTCCACCG
AGACCCTGTACCCCGCTGACGGCGGCCTGGAAGGCAGAGCCGACATGGCCCTGAAGCTCGTGGGCGGGGG
CCACCTGATCTGCAACTTGAAGACCACATACAGATCCAAGAAACCCGCTAAGAACCTCAAGATGCCCGGC
GTCTACTATGTGGACAGAAGACTGGAAAGAATCAAGGAGGCCGACAAAGAGACCTACGTCGAGCAGCACG
AGGTGGCTGTGGCCAGATACTGCGACCTCCCTAGCAAACTGGGGCACAAACTGTAACTCGAGACCCAGCT
TTCTTGTACAAAGTGGGGGATCCAGACATGATAAGATACATTGATGAGTTTGGACAAACCACAACTAGAA
TGCAGTGAAAAAAATGCTTTATTTGTGAAATTTGTGATGCTATTGCTTTATTTGTAACCATTATAAGCTG
CAATAAACAAGTTAACAACAACAATTGCATTCATTTTATGTTTCAGGTTCAGGGGGAGGTGTGGGAGGTT
TTTTCCAACTTTA
Features (pLannotate 1.2.2; 24 found; start..end, strand, type, name):
     17..37      +  CDS            lacZα (fragment): LacZα fragment of β-galactosidase; lacZ fragment
     53..187     -  polyA_signal   SV40 poly(A) signal: SV40 polyadenylation signal
    210..293     -  CDS            large T antigen (fragment): large T antigen from SV40 (simian virus 40)
    309..533     -  polyA_signal   bGH poly(A) signal: bovine growth hormone polyadenylation signal
    647..1353    -  CDS            TagRFP (fragment): monomeric derivative of red fluorescent protein from Entacmaea quadricolor (Merzlyak et al., 2007) mammalian codon-optimized
   2815..2855    -  misc_feature   MCS (fragment): pBluescript multiple cloning site
   2868..2886    -  promoter       T3 promoter: promoter for bacteriophage T3 RNA polymerase
   2931..2947    -  protein_bind   lac operator: The lac repressor binds to the lac operator to inhibit transcription in E. coli. This inhibition can be relieved by adding lactose or isopropyl-β-D-thiogalactopyranoside (IPTG). lac repressor encoded by lacI
   2955..2985    -  promoter       lac promoter: promoter for the E. coli lac operon
   3000..3021    -  protein_bind   CAP binding site: CAP binding activates transcription in the presence of cAMP. E. coli catabolite activator protein
   3034..3126    -  CDS            lacI (fragment): lac repressor; lacI; The lac repressor binds to the lac operator to inhibit transcription in E. coli. This inhibition can be relieved by adding lactose or isopropyl-β-D-thiogalactopyranoside (IPTG).
   3309..3897    -  rep_origin     ori: high-copy-number ColE1/pMB1/pBR322/pUC origin of replication
   4068..4928    -  CDS            AmpR: β-lactamase; bla; confers resistance to ampicillin, carbenicillin, and related antibiotics
   4929..5033    -  promoter       AmpR promoter: bla
   5059..5280    -  rep_origin     M13 ori (fragment) (sequence partly withheld): M13 bacteriophage origin of replication; arrow indicates direction of (+) strand synthesis
   5280..5567    +  CDS            tyr (fragment) (sequence partly withheld): TYRO_ORYLA - Also known as tyro. Experimental evidence at transcript level: Swiss-Prot protein existence level 2. This is a copper-containing oxidase that functions in the formation of pigments such as melanins and other polyphenolic compounds. From Oryzias latipes (Japanese rice fish) (Japanese killifish).
   6149..6169    +  protein_bind   attB4: mutant version of attB; core recombination site for the Gateway® BP reaction BP Clonase™
   6278..6295    +  promoter       minP (fragment): minimal TATA-box promoter with low basal activity
   6361..6381    +  protein_bind   attB1: mutant version of attB; core recombination site for the Gateway® BP reaction BP Clonase™
   6407..7057    +  CDS            nfsB: NFSB_ECOLI - Also known as dprA, nfnB From Escherichia coli (strain K12).
   7076..7782    +  CDS            TagRFP (fragment): monomeric derivative of red fluorescent protein from Entacmaea quadricolor (Merzlyak et al., 2007) mammalian codon-optimized
   7796..7816    -  protein_bind   attB2: mutant version of attB; core recombination site for the Gateway® BP reaction BP Clonase™
   7819..7953    -  polyA_signal   SV40 poly(A) signal: SV40 polyadenylation signal
   8016..13      -  protein_bind   attB3 (across the origin): mutant version of attB; core recombination site for the Gateway® BP reaction BP Clonase™
