[The description below was written by a language model from this plasmid's Addgene catalogue record and pLannotate feature annotations shown in this document.]
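Description:
pDestTol2CR-QUAS:NTR-mKate2 is a zebrafish Tol2 transgenesis plasmid assembled by multisite Gateway cloning into the pDestTol2CR destination backbone. It is propagated in E. coli through a high-copy ColE1/pUC-type origin and selected with ampicillin (AmpR with its bla promoter). Remnants of a pBluescript-style backbone are also annotated, including an M13 ori fragment, lac promoter/operator elements and a T3 promoter. The Tol2 transposon arms are not explicitly called in the feature table. A fragment matching medaka tyrosinase upstream of the cassette probably reflects Tol2-flanking sequence, since Tol2 was originally isolated from that locus, but the record does not say so.

The payload lies between attB4 and attB3 recombination sites. QUAS elements with a short minimal TATA-box promoter occupy the attB4–attB1 interval. The attB1–attB2 interval carries E. coli nfsB nitroreductase followed by mKate2 as a fusion partner; the annotation tool labels mKate2 as a TagRFP-related fragment. An SV40 poly(A) signal fills the attB2–attB3 interval. Because QUAS is the binding target of the QF transcriptional activator, the fusion should be expressed only in cells supplied with a QF driver. Nitroreductase converts prodrugs such as metronidazole into cytotoxic products, so the red-labelled cells can be chemically ablated on demand.

A second, oppositely oriented red fluorescent protein coding sequence with a bGH poly(A) signal corresponds to the catalogue's cmlc2:mKate2 cardiac marker, which gives red heart fluorescence for identifying transgenic carriers. The cmlc2 promoter itself is not annotated in the table.
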