Addgene plasmid #241914: pDestTol2CR-QUAS:NTR-mKate2
Purpose: Zebrafish transgenesis plasmid encoding nitroreductase-mKate2, driven by the QUAS enhancer, and including a cmlc2:mKate2 cardiac transgenesis marker
Depositing lab: Balázs Enyedi. Depositing organization: Semmelweis University. Publication: Fibroblasts promote osmotic surveillance by wound-induced unique calcium patterns. Fazekas L, Kaszas D, Vamosi B, Tamas SX, Szollosi T, Mihalyi V, Dehne FG, Vago-Kiss K, Al-Sheraji NM, Paulovits B, Roux BT, Enyedi B. J Cell Biol. 2026 Jan 5;225(1):e202501165. doi: 10.1083/jcb.202501165. Epub 2025 Oct 22. PubMed 41123438.
Backbone
  Vector backbone: pDestTol2CR
  Backbone size w/o insert (bp): 7839
  Total vector size (bp): 8023
  Vector type: zebrafish Tol2 transgenesis
Growth in bacteria
  Bacterial resistance: Ampicillin, 100 μg/mL
  Growth temperature: 37°C
  Growth strain: DH5alpha
  Copy number: Unknown
Gene/Insert
  Gene/Insert name: QUAS enhancer driving nitroreductase-mKate2
  Insert size (bp): 1617
  Promoter: QUAS
  Tag / fusion protein: nitroreductase fused with mKate2
  Cloning method: Gateway Cloning
  Sequencing primers: 5′ caactttgtatagaaaagttg
Terms and licenses: Academic/Nonprofit Terms; Industry Terms: Not Available to Industry
How to cite: pDestTol2CR-QUAS:NTR-mKate2 was a gift from Balázs Enyedi (Addgene plasmid # 241914 ; http://n2t.net/addgene:241914 ; RRID:Addgene_241914)
